Addgene plasmid #173473: pCMV-HA-PGRMC1-21-195
Purpose: PGRMC1 lacking the N-terminal region upstream of the transmembrane region
Depositing lab: Bill Tsai. Depositing organization: University of Michigan. Publication: PGRMC1 acts as a size-selective cargo receptor to drive ER-phagic clearance of mutant prohormones. Chen YJ, Knupp J, Arunagiri A, Haataja L, Arvan P, Tsai B. Nat Commun. 2021 Oct 13;12(1):5991. doi: 10.1038/s41467-021-26225-8. PubMed 34645803.
Backbone
  Vector backbone: pCMV-HA
  Vector type: Mammalian Expression
Growth in bacteria
  Bacterial resistance: Ampicillin, 100 μg/mL
  Growth temperature: 37°C
  Growth strain: DH5alpha
  Copy number: Unknown
Gene/Insert
  Gene/Insert name: PGRMC1
  Species: H. sapiens (human)
  Mutation: Deleted for amino acids 1-20
  Entrez Gene: PGRMC1 (a.k.a. Dap1, HPR6.6, IZA, MPR)
  Tag / fusion protein: HA (N terminal on backbone)
Terms and licenses: Academic/Nonprofit Terms; Industry Terms: Not Available to Industry
How to cite: pCMV-HA-PGRMC1-21-195 was a gift from Bill Tsai (Addgene plasmid # 173473 ; http://n2t.net/addgene:173473 ; RRID:Addgene_173473)
