[The description below was written by a language model from this plasmid's Addgene catalogue record and pLannotate feature annotations shown in this document.]
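Description:
pCMV-HA-PGRMC1-21-195 is a mammalian expression plasmid encoding an N-terminally truncated form of human PGRMC1 (progesterone receptor membrane component 1). Residues 1–20, the short segment upstream of the transmembrane region, are deleted, leaving residues 21–195. The catalogue lists the backbone as pCMV-HA with an N-terminal HA epitope tag supplied by the vector. The feature table does not annotate the tag separately, although the short gap between the T7 promoter and the start of the PGRMC1 fragment could accommodate it. Expression is driven by the human cytomegalovirus immediate-early enhancer and promoter, and transcripts are terminated by the bovine growth hormone polyadenylation signal. The T7 promoter upstream of the insert could support in vitro transcription or serve as a sequencing primer site.

The plasmid is propagated in E. coli through a high-copy ColE1/pUC-type origin and selected with ampicillin via the β-lactamase gene. An f1 origin is also present. The sequenced record further carries an SV40 early promoter driving a neomycin phosphotransferase gene, followed by an SV40 poly(A) signal. This cassette would in principle allow G418 selection of stably transfected mammalian cells, although the catalogue entry does not mention it. The small annotated fragments (HIV-1 LTR, ble, lacI, bom, lac promoter/operator) appear to be backbone remnants or short sequence matches rather than functional parts of the design.

The associated study concerns PGRMC1 as a size-selective ER-phagy cargo receptor for mutant prohormones. In that context, this deletion mutant is suited to testing whether the N-terminal segment contributes to PGRMC1 function, with the HA tag intended for detection or immunoprecipitation.
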