Features (pLannotate 1.2.2; 20 found; start..end, strand, type, name):
     34..86      -  misc_feature   bom (fragment): basis of mobility region from pBR322
    241..620     +  enhancer       CMV enhancer: human cytomegalovirus immediate early enhancer
    621..824     +  promoter       CMV promoter: human cytomegalovirus (CMV) immediate early promoter
    820..853     +  LTR            5' LTR (truncated) (fragment): truncated 5' long terminal repeat (LTR) from HIV-1
    869..887     +  promoter       T7 promoter: promoter for bacteriophage T7 RNA polymerase
    944..1495    +  CDS            PGRMC1 (fragment): PGRC1_HUMAN - Also known as HPR6.6 From Homo sapiens (Human).
   1536..1760    +  polyA_signal   bGH poly(A) signal: bovine growth hormone polyadenylation signal
   1764..1785    +  promoter       SV40 promoter (fragment): SV40 enhancer and early promoter
   1806..2234    +  rep_origin     f1 ori (sequence partly withheld): f1 bacteriophage origin of replication; arrow indicates direction of (+) strand synthesis
   2248..2577    +  promoter       SV40 promoter: SV40 enhancer and early promoter
   2644..3435    +  CDS            neo: KKA2_KLEPN - Also known as kan, nptII. Experimental evidence at protein level: Swiss-Prot protein existence level 1. Resistance to kanamycin, neomycin, paromomycin, ribostamycin, butirosin and gentamicin B. From Klebsiella pneumoniae.
   3459..3617    +  CDS            ble (fragment): BLE_KLEPN - Experimental evidence at protein level: Swiss-Prot protein existence level 1. Binding protein with a strong affinity to the bleomycin family of antibiotics. Binds to CL990; an antimitotic-antibiotic compound. From Klebsiella pneumoniae.
   3612..3733    +  polyA_signal   SV40 poly(A) signal: SV40 polyadenylation signal
   3806..3822    -  protein_bind   lac operator: The lac repressor binds to the lac operator to inhibit transcription in E. coli. This inhibition can be relieved by adding lactose or isopropyl-β-D-thiogalactopyranoside (IPTG). lac repressor encoded by lacI
   3830..3860    -  promoter       lac promoter: promoter for the E. coli lac operon
   3875..3896    -  protein_bind   CAP binding site: CAP binding activates transcription in the presence of cAMP. E. coli catabolite activator protein
   3909..4001    -  CDS            lacI (fragment): lac repressor; lacI; The lac repressor binds to the lac operator to inhibit transcription in E. coli. This inhibition can be relieved by adding lactose or isopropyl-β-D-thiogalactopyranoside (IPTG).
   4184..4772    -  rep_origin     ori: high-copy-number ColE1/pMB1/pBR322/pUC origin of replication
   4943..5803    -  CDS            AmpR: β-lactamase; bla; confers resistance to ampicillin, carbenicillin, and related antibiotics
   5804..5908    -  promoter       AmpR promoter: bla
>Addgene plasmid #173473 | pCMV-HA-PGRMC1-21-195 | addgene full sequence | sequence record 340523 | Addgene NGS Result
GACGTCGACGGATCGGGAGATCTCCCGATCCCCTATGGTGCACTCTCAGTACAATCTGCTCTGATGCCGC
ATAGTTAAGCCAGTATCTGCTCCCTGCTTGTGTGTTGGAGGTCGCTGAGTAGTGCGCGAGCAAAATTTAA
GCTACAACAAGGCAAGGCTTGACCGACAATTGCATGAAGAATCTGCTTAGGGTTAGGCGTTTTGCGCTGC
TTCGCGATGTACGGGCCAGATATACGCGTTGACATTGATTATTGACTAGTTATTAATAGTAATCAATTAC
GGGGTCATTAGTTCATAGCCCATATATGGAGTTCCGCGTTACATAACTTACGGTAAATGGCCCGCCTGGC
TGACCGCCCAACGACCCCCGCCCATTGACGTCAATAATGACGTATGTTCCCATAGTAACGCCAATAGGGA
CTTTCCATTGACGTCAATGGGTGGAGTATTTACGGTAAACTGCCCACTTGGCAGTACATCAAGTGTATCA
TATGCCAAGTACGCCCCCTATTGACGTCAATGACGGTAAATGGCCCGCCTGGCATTATGCCCAGTACATG
ACCTTATGGGACTTTCCTACTTGGCAGTACATCTACGTATTAGTCATCGCTATTACCATGGTGATGCGGT
TTTGGCAGTACATCAATGGGCGTGGATAGCGGTTTGACTCACGGGGATTTCCAAGTCTCCACCCCATTGA
CGTCAATGGGAGTTTGTTTTGGCACCAAAATCAACGGGACTTTCCAAAATGTCGTAACAACTCCGCCCCA
TTGACGCAAATGGGCGGTAGGCGTGTACGGTGGGAGGTCTATATAAGCAGAGCTCTCTGGCTAACTAGAG
AACCCACTGCTTACTGGCTTATCGAAATTAATACGACTCACTATAGGGAGACCCAAGCTGGCTAGCGTTT
AAACTTAAGCTTGCTACCATGGGATACCCCTACGACGTGCCCGACTACGCCAGCGGATCCCTGCTGCATG
AGATTTTCACGTCGCCGCTCAACCTGCTGCTGCTTGGCCTCTGCATCTTCCTGCTCTACAAGATCGTGCG
CGGGGACCAGCCGGCGGCCAGCGGCGACAGCGACGACGACGAGCCGCCCCCTCTGCCCCGCCTCAAGCGG
CGCGACTTCACCCCCGCCGAGCTGCGGCGCTTCGACGGCGTCCAGGACCCGCGCATACTCATGGCCATCA
ACGGCAAGGTGTTCGATGTGACCAAAGGCCGCAAATTCTACGGGCCCGAGGGGCCGTATGGGGTCTTTGC
TGGAAGAGATGCATCCAGGGGCCTTGCCACATTTTGCCTGGATAAGGAAGCACTGAAGGATGAGTACGAT
GACCTTTCTGACCTCACTGCTGCCCAGCAGGAGACTCTGAGTGACTGGGAGTCTCAGTTCACTTTCAAGT
ATCATCACGTGGGCAAACTGCTGAAGGAGGGGGAGGAGCCCACTGTGTACTCAGATGAGGAAGAACCAAA
AGATGAGAGTGCCCGGAAAAATGATTAATCTAGAGGGCCCGTTTAAACCCGCTGATCAGCCTCGACTGTG
CCTTCTAGTTGCCAGCCATCTGTTGTTTGCCCCTCCCCCGTGCCTTCCTTGACCCTGGAAGGTGCCACTC
CCACTGTCCTTTCCTAATAAAATGAGGAAATTGCATCGCATTGTCTGAGTAGGTGTCATTCTATTCTGGG
GGGTGGGGTGGGGCAGGACAGCAAGGGGGAGGATTGGGAAGACAATAGCAGGCATGCTGGGGATGCGGTG
GGCTCTATGGCTTCTGAGGCGGAAAGAACCAGCTGGGGCTCTAGGGGGTATCCCC
[124 nt withheld, positions 1806-1929]
C
[91 nt withheld, positions 1931-2021]
A
[49 nt withheld, positions 2023-2071]
CCTTTGACGTTGGAGTCCACGTTCTTT
[37 nt withheld, positions 2099-2135]
ACCCTATCTCGGTCTATTCTTTTGATTTATAAGGGATTTTGCCGATTTCGGCCTATTGGTTAAAAAATGA
GCTGATTTAACAAAAATTTAACGCGAATTAATTCTGTGGAATGTGTGTCAGTTAGGGTGTGGAAAGTCCC
CAGGCTCCCCAGCAGGCAGAAGTATGCAAAGCATGCATCTCAATTAGTCAGCAACCAGGTGTGGAAAGTC
CCCAGGCTCCCCAGCAGGCAGAAGTATGCAAAGCATGCATCTCAATTAGTCAGCAACCATAGTCCCGCCC
CTAACTCCGCCCATCCCGCCCCTAACTCCGCCCAGTTCCGCCCATTCTCCGCCCCATGGCTGACTAATTT
TTTTTATTTATGCAGAGGCCGAGGCCGCCTCTGCCTCTGAGCTATTCCAGAAGTAGTGAGGAGGCTTTTT
TGGAGGCCTAGGCTTTTGCAAAAAGCTCCCGGGAGCTTGTATATCCATTTTCGGATCTGATCAAGAGACA
GGATGAGGATCGTTTCGCATGATTGAACAAGATGGATTGCACGCAGGTTCTCCGGCCGCTTGGGTGGAGA
GGCTATTCGGCTATGACTGGGCACAACAGACAATCGGCTGCTCTGATGCCGCCGTGTTCCGGCTGTCAGC
GCAGGGGCGCCCGGTTCTTTTTGTCAAGACCGACCTGTCCGGTGCCCTGAATGAACTGCAGGACGAGGCA
GCGCGGCTATCGTGGCTGGCCACGACGGGCGTTCCTTGCGCAGCTGTGCTCGACGTTGTCACTGAAGCGG
GAAGGGACTGGCTGCTATTGGGCGAAGTGCCGGGGCAGGATCTCCTGTCATCTCACCTTGCTCCTGCCGA
GAAAGTATCCATCATGGCTGATGCAATGCGGCGGCTGCATACGCTTGATCCGGCTACCTGCCCATTCGAC
CACCAAGCGAAACATCGCATCGAGCGAGCACGTACTCGGATGGAAGCCGGTCTTGTCGATCAGGATGATC
TGGACGAAGAGCATCAGGGGCTCGCGCCAGCCGAACTGTTCGCCAGGCTCAAGGCGCGCATGCCCGACGG
CGAGGATCTCGTCGTGACCCATGGCGATGCCTGCTTGCCGAATATCATGGTGGAAAATGGCCGCTTTTCT
GGATTCATCGACTGTGGCCGGCTGGGTGTGGCGGACCGCTATCAGGACATAGCGTTGGCTACCCGTGATA
TTGCTGAAGAGCTTGGCGGCGAATGGGCTGACCGCTTCCTCGTGCTTTACGGTATCGCCGCTCCCGATTC
GCAGCGCATCGCCTTCTATCGCCTTCTTGACGAGTTCTTCTGAGCGGGACTCTGGGGTTCGAAATGACCG
ACCAAGCGACGCCCAACCTGCCATCACGAGATTTCGATTCCACCGCCGCCTTCTATGAAAGGTTGGGCTT
CGGAATCGTTTTCCGGGACGCCGGCTGGATGATCCTCCAGCGCGGGGATCTCATGCTGGAGTTCTTCGCC
CACCCCAACTTGTTTATTGCAGCTTATAATGGTTACAAATAAAGCAATAGCATCACAAATTTCACAAATA
AAGCATTTTTTTCACTGCATTCTAGTTGTGGTTTGTCCAAACTCATCAATGTATCTTATCATGTCTGTAT
ACCGTCGACCTCTAGCTAGAGCTTGGCGTAATCATGGTCATAGCTGTTTCCTGTGTGAAATTGTTATCCG
CTCACAATTCCACACAACATACGAGCCGGAAGCATAAAGTGTAAAGCCTGGGGTGCCTAATGAGTGAGCT
AACTCACATTAATTGCGTTGCGCTCACTGCCCGCTTTCCAGTCGGGAAACCTGTCGTGCCAGCTGCATTA
ATGAATCGGCCAACGCGCGGGGAGAGGCGGTTTGCGTATTGGGCGCTCTTCCGCTTCCTCGCTCACTGAC
TCGCTGCGCTCGGTCGTTCGGCTGCGGCGAGCGGTATCAGCTCACTCAAAGGCGGTAATACGGTTATCCA
CAGAATCAGGGGATAACGCAGGAAAGAACATGTGAGCAAAAGGCCAGCAAAAGGCCAGGAACCGTAAAAA
GGCCGCGTTGCTGGCGTTTTTCCATAGGCTCCGCCCCCCTGACGAGCATCACAAAAATCGACGCTCAAGT
CAGAGGTGGCGAAACCCGACAGGACTATAAAGATACCAGGCGTTTCCCCCTGGAAGCTCCCTCGTGCGCT
CTCCTGTTCCGACCCTGCCGCTTACCGGATACCTGTCCGCCTTTCTCCCTTCGGGAAGCGTGGCGCTTTC
TCATAGCTCACGCTGTAGGTATCTCAGTTCGGTGTAGGTCGTTCGCTCCAAGCTGGGCTGTGTGCACGAA
CCCCCCGTTCAGCCCGACCGCTGCGCCTTATCCGGTAACTATCGTCTTGAGTCCAACCCGGTAAGACACG
ACTTATCGCCACTGGCAGCAGCCACTGGTAACAGGATTAGCAGAGCGAGGTATGTAGGCGGTGCTACAGA
GTTCTTGAAGTGGTGGCCTAACTACGGCTACACTAGAAGAACAGTATTTGGTATCTGCGCTCTGCTGAAG
CCAGTTACCTTCGGAAAAAGAGTTGGTAGCTCTTGATCCGGCAAACAAACCACCGCTGGTAGCGGTGGTT
TTTTTGTTTGCAAGCAGCAGATTACGCGCAGAAAAAAAGGATCTCAAGAAGATCCTTTGATCTTTTCTAC
GGGGTCTGACGCTCAGTGGAACGAAAACTCACGTTAAGGGATTTTGGTCATGAGATTATCAAAAAGGATC
TTCACCTAGATCCTTTTAAATTAAAAATGAAGTTTTAAATCAATCTAAAGTATATATGAGTAAACTTGGT
CTGACAGTTACCAATGCTTAATCAGTGAGGCACCTATCTCAGCGATCTGTCTATTTCGTTCATCCATAGT
TGCCTGACTCCCCGTCGTGTAGATAACTACGATACGGGAGGGCTTACCATCTGGCCCCAGTGCTGCAATG
ATACCGCGAGACCCACGCTCACCGGCTCCAGATTTATCAGCAATAAACCAGCCAGCCGGAAGGGCCGAGC
GCAGAAGTGGTCCTGCAACTTTATCCGCCTCCATCCAGTCTATTAATTGTTGCCGGGAAGCTAGAGTAAG
TAGTTCGCCAGTTAATAGTTTGCGCAACGTTGTTGCCATTGCTACAGGCATCGTGGTGTCACGCTCGTCG
TTTGGTATGGCTTCATTCAGCTCCGGTTCCCAACGATCAAGGCGAGTTACATGATCCCCCATGTTGTGCA
AAAAAGCGGTTAGCTCCTTCGGTCCTCCGATCGTTGTCAGAAGTAAGTTGGCCGCAGTGTTATCACTCAT
GGTTATGGCAGCACTGCATAATTCTCTTACTGTCATGCCATCCGTAAGATGCTTTTCTGTGACTGGTGAG
TACTCAACCAAGTCATTCTGAGAATAGTGTATGCGGCGACCGAGTTGCTCTTGCCCGGCGTCAATACGGG
ATAATACCGCGCCACATAGCAGAACTTTAAAAGTGCTCATCATTGGAAAACGTTCTTCGGGGCGAAAACT
CTCAAGGATCTTACCGCTGTTGAGATCCAGTTCGATGTAACCCACTCGTGCACCCAACTGATCTTCAGCA
TCTTTTACTTTCACCAGCGTTTCTGGGTGAGCAAAAACAGGAAGGCAAAATGCCGCAAAAAAGGGAATAA
GGGCGACACGGAAATGTTGAATACTCATACTCTTCCTTTTTCAATATTATTGAAGCATTTATCAGGGTTA
TTGTCTCATGAGCGGATACATATTTGAATGTATTTAGAAAAATAAACAAATAGGGGTTCCGCGCACATTT
CCCCGAAAAGTGCCACCT
